>Addgene plasmid #58162 | mCerulean3-mVenus-CASPER | addgene full sequence | sequence record 177763 | Addgene NGS Result
CGTTACATAACTTACGGTAAATGGCCCGCCTGGCTGACCGCCCAACGACCCCCGCCCATTGACGTCAATA
ATGACGTATGTTCCCATAGTAACGCCAATAGGGACTTTCCATTGACGTCAATGGGTGGAGTATTTACGGT
AAACTGCCCACTTGGCAGTACATCAAGTGTATCATATGCCAAGTACGCCCCCTATTGACGTCAATGACGG
TAAATGGCCCGCCTGGCATTATGCCCAGTACATGACCTTATGGGACTTTCCTACTTGGCAGTACATCTAC
GTATTAGTCATCGCTATTACCATGGTGATGCGGTTTTGGCAGTACATCAATGGGCGTGGATAGCGGTTTG
ACTCACGGGGATTTCCAAGTCTCCACCCCATTGACGTCAATGGGAGTTTGTTTTGGCACCAAAATCAACG
GGACTTTCCAAAATGTCGTAACAACTCCGCCCCATTGACGCAAATGGGCGGTAGGCGTGTACGGTGGGAG
GTCTATATAAGCAGAGCTGGTTTAGTGAACCGTCAGATCCGCTAGCGCTACCGGTCGCCACCATGGTGAG
CAAGGGCGAGGAGCTGTTCACCGGGGTGGTGCCCATCCTGGTCGAGCTGGACGGCGACGTAAACGGCCAC
AAGTTCAGCGTGTCCGGCGAGGGCGAGGGCGATGCCACCTACGGCAAGCTGACCCTGAAGTTCATCTGCA
CCACCGGCAAGCTGCCCGTGCCCTGGCCCACCCTCGTGACCACCCTGAGCTGGGGCGTGCAGTGCTTCGC
CCGCTACCCCGACCACATGAAGCAGCACGACTTCTTCAAGTCCGCCATGCCCGAAGGCTACGTCCAGGAG
CGCACCATCTTCTTCAAGGACGACGGCAACTACAAGACCCGCGCCGAGGTGAAGTTCGAGGGCGACACCC
TGGTGAACCGCATCGAGCTGAAGGGCATCGACTTCAAGGAGGACGGCAACATCCTGGGGCACAAGCTGGA
GTACAACGCCATCCACGGCAACGTCTATATCACCGCCGACAAGCAGAAGAACGGCATCAAGGCCAACTTC
GGCCTCAACTGCAACATCGAGGACGGCAGCGTGCAGCTCGCCGACCACTACCAGCAGAACACCCCCATCG
GCGACGGCCCCGTGCTGCTGCCCGACAACCACTACCTGAGCACCCAGTCCAAGCTGAGCAAAGACCCCAA
CGAGAAGCGCGATCACATGGTCCTGCTGGAGTTCGTGACCGCCGCCGGGATCACTCTCGGCATGGACGAG
CTGTACAAGTCCGGAGGTTCTGGTTCTGATGAAGTTGATAAGCTTGGTGGTTCTGGTTCTGGTACCATGG
TGAGCAAGGGCGAGGAGCTGTTCACCGGGGTGGTGCCCATCCTGGTCGAGCTGGACGGCGACGTAAACGG
CCACAAGTTCAGCGTGTCCGGCGAGGGCGAGGGCGATGCCACCTACGGCAAGCTGACCCTGAAGCTGATC
TGCACCACCGGCAAGCTGCCCGTGCCCTGGCCCACCCTCGTGACCACCCTGGGCTACGGCCTGCAGTGCT
TCGCCCGCTACCCCGACCACATGAAGCAGCACGACTTCTTCAAGTCCGCCATGCCCGAAGGCTACGTCCA
GGAGCGCACCATCTTCTTCAAGGACGACGGCAACTACAAGACCCGCGCCGAGGTGAAGTTCGAGGGCGAC
ACCCTGGTGAACCGCATCGAGCTGAAGGGCATCGACTTCAAGGAGGACGGCAACATCCTGGGGCACAAGC
TGGAGTACAACTACAACAGCCACAACGTCTATATCACCGCCGACAAGCAGAAGAACGGCATCAAGGCCAA
CTTCAAGATCCGCCACAACATCGAGGACGGCGGCGTGCAGCTCGCCGACCACTACCAGCAGAACACCCCC
ATCGGCGACGGCCCCGTGCTGCTGCCCGACAACCACTACCTGAGCTACCAGTCCAAGCTGAGCAAAGACC
CCAACGAGAAGCGCGATCACATGGTCCTGCTGGAGTTCGTGACCGCCGCCGGGATCACTCTCGGCATGGA
CGAGCTGTACAAGTAAGGATCCACCGGATCTAGATAACTGATCATAATCAGCCATACCACATTTGTAGAG
GTTTTACTTGCTTTAAAAAACCTCCCACACCTCCCCCTGAACCTGAAACATAAAATGAATGCAATTGTTG
TTGTTAACTTGTTTATTGCAGCTTATAATGGTTACAAATAAAGCAATAGCATCACAAATTTCACAAATAA
AGCATTTTTTTCACTGCATTCTAGTTGTGGTTTGTCCAAACTCATCAATGTATCTTAACGCGTAAATTGT
AAGCGTTAATATTTTGTTAAAATTCGCGTTAAATTTTTGTTAAATCAGCTCATTTTTTAACCAATAGGCC
GAAATCGGCAAAATCCCTTATAAATCAAAAGAATAGACCGAGATAGGGT
[37 nt withheld, positions 2430-2466]
AAAGAACGTGGACTCCAACGTCAAAGG
[49 nt withheld, positions 2494-2542]
T
[91 nt withheld, positions 2544-2634]
G
[124 nt withheld, positions 2636-2759]
CAGGTGGCACTTTTCGGGGAAATGTGCGCGGAACCCCTATTTGTTTATTTTTCTAAATACATTCAAATAT
GTATCCGCTCATGAGACAATAACCCTGATAAATGCTTCAATAATATTGAAAAAGGAAGAGTCCTGAGGCG
GAAAGAACCAGCTGTGGAATGTGTGTCAGTTAGGGTGTGGAAAGTCCCCAGGCTCCCCAGCAGGCAGAAG
TATGCAAAGCATGCATCTCAATTAGTCAGCAACCAGGTGTGGAAAGTCCCCAGGCTCCCCAGCAGGCAGA
AGTATGCAAAGCATGCATCTCAATTAGTCAGCAACCATAGTCCCGCCCCTAACTCCGCCCATCCCGCCCC
TAACTCCGCCCAGTTCCGCCCATTCTCCGCCCCATGGCTGACTAATTTTTTTTATTTATGCAGAGGCCGA
GGCCGCCTCGGCCTCTGAGCTATTCCAGAAGTAGTGAGGAGGCTTTTTTGGAGGCCTAGGCTTTTGCAAA
GATCGATCAAGAGACAGGATGAGGATCGTTTCGCATGATTGAACAAGATGGATTGCACGCAGGTTCTCCG
GCCGCTTGGGTGGAGAGGCTATTCGGCTATGACTGGGCACAACAGACAATCGGCTGCTCTGATGCCGCCG
TGTTCCGGCTGTCAGCGCAGGGGCGCCCGGTTCTTTTTGTCAAGACCGACCTGTCCGGTGCCCTGAATGA
ACTGCAAGACGAGGCAGCGCGGCTATCGTGGCTGGCCACGACGGGCGTTCCTTGCGCAGCTGTGCTCGAC
GTTGTCACTGAAGCGGGAAGGGACTGGCTGCTATTGGGCGAAGTGCCGGGGCAGGATCTCCTGTCATCTC
ACCTTGCTCCTGCCGAGAAAGTATCCATCATGGCTGATGCAATGCGGCGGCTGCATACGCTTGATCCGGC
TACCTGCCCATTCGACCACCAAGCGAAACATCGCATCGAGCGAGCACGTACTCGGATGGAAGCCGGTCTT
GTCGATCAGGATGATCTGGACGAAGAGCATCAGGGGCTCGCGCCAGCCGAACTGTTCGCCAGGCTCAAGG
CGAGCATGCCCGACGGCGAGGATCTCGTCGTGACCCATGGCGATGCCTGCTTGCCGAATATCATGGTGGA
AAATGGCCGCTTTTCTGGATTCATCGACTGTGGCCGGCTGGGTGTGGCGGACCGCTATCAGGACATAGCG
TTGGCTACCCGTGATATTGCTGAAGAGCTTGGCGGCGAATGGGCTGACCGCTTCCTCGTGCTTTACGGTA
TCGCCGCTCCCGATTCGCAGCGCATCGCCTTCTATCGCCTTCTTGACGAGTTCTTCTGAGCGGGACTCTG
GGGTTCGAAATGACCGACCAAGCGACGCCCAACCTGCCATCACGAGATTTCGATTCCACCGCCGCCTTCT
ATGAAAGGTTGGGCTTCGGAATCGTTTTCCGGGACGCCGGCTGGATGATCCTCCAGCGCGGGGATCTCAT
GCTGGAGTTCTTCGCCCACCCTAGGGGGAGGCTAACTGAAACACGGAAGGAGACAATACCGGAAGGAACC
CGCGCTATGACGGCAATAAAAAGACAGAATAAAACGCACGGTGTTGGGTCGTTTGTTCATAAACGCGGGG
TTCGGTCCCAGGGCTGGCACTCTGTCGATACCCCACCGAGACCCCATTGGGGCCAATACGCCCGCGTTTC
TTCCTTTTCCCCACCCCACCCCCCAAGTTCGGGTGAAGGCCCAGGGCTCGCAGCCAACGTCGGGGCGGCA
GGCCCTGCCATAGCCTCAGGTTACTCATATATACTTTAGATTGATTTAAAACTTCATTTTTAATTTAAAA
GGATCTAGGTGAAGATCCTTTTTGATAATCTCATGACCAAAATCCCTTAACGTGAGTTTTCGTTCCACTG
AGCGTCAGACCCCGTAGAAAAGATCAAAGGATCTTCTTGAGATCCTTTTTTTCTGCGCGTAATCTGCTGC
TTGCAAACAAAAAAACCACCGCTACCAGCGGTGGTTTGTTTGCCGGATCAAGAGCTACCAACTCTTTTTC
CGAAGGTAACTGGCTTCAGCAGAGCGCAGATACCAAATACTGTTCTTCTAGTGTAGCCGTAGTTAGGCCA
CCACTTCAAGAACTCTGTAGCACCGCCTACATACCTCGCTCTGCTAATCCTGTTACCAGTGGCTGCTGCC
AGTGGCGATAAGTCGTGTCTTACCGGGTTGGACTCAAGACGATAGTTACCGGATAAGGCGCAGCGGTCGG
GCTGAACGGGGGGTTCGTGCACACAGCCCAGCTTGGAGCGAACGACCTACACCGAACTGAGATACCTACA
GCGTGAGCTATGAGAAAGCGCCACGCTTCCCGAAGGGAGAAAGGCGGACAGGTATCCGGTAAGCGGCAGG
GTCGGAACAGGAGAGCGCACGAGGGAGCTTCCAGGGGGAAACGCCTGGTATCTTTATAGTCCTGTCGGGT
TTCGCCACCTCTGACTTGAGCGTCGATTTTTGTGATGCTCGTCAGGGGGGCGGAGCCTATGGAAAAACGC
CAGCAACGCGGCCTTTTTACGGTTCCTGGCCTTTTGCTGGCCTTTTGCTCACATGTTCTTTCCTGCGTTA
TCCCCTGATTCTGTGGATAACCGTATTACCGCCATGCATTAGTTATTAATAGTAATCAATTACGGGGTCA
TTAGTTCATAGCCCATATATGGAGTTCCG
Features (pLannotate 1.2.2; 15 found; start..end, strand, type, name):
      1..304     +  enhancer       CMV enhancer: human cytomegalovirus immediate early enhancer
    305..508     +  promoter       CMV promoter: human cytomegalovirus (CMV) immediate early promoter
    553..1269    +  CDS            mCerulean3: mCerulean3 is a basic (constitutively fluorescent) cyan fluorescent protein published in 2011, derived from Aequorea victoria. It is reported to be a somewhat slowly-maturing monomer with very low acid sensitivity.
   1327..2046    +  CDS            mVenus: Venus YFP with monomerizing A206K mutation (Nagai et al., 2002; Kremers et al., 2006) mammalian codon-optimized
   2069..2153    +  CDS            large T antigen (fragment): large T antigen from SV40 (simian virus 40)
   2176..2297    +  polyA_signal   SV40 poly(A) signal: SV40 polyadenylation signal
   2331..2759    -  rep_origin     f1 ori (sequence partly withheld): f1 bacteriophage origin of replication; arrow indicates direction of (+) strand synthesis
   2786..2890    +  promoter       AmpR promoter: bla
   2892..3249    +  promoter       SV40 promoter: SV40 enhancer and early promoter
   3284..4078    +  CDS            NeoR/KanR: aminoglycoside phosphotransferase from Tn5; aph(3')-II (or nptII); confers resistance to neomycin, kanamycin, and G418 (Geneticin®)
   4099..4251    +  CDS            ble (fragment): BLE_KLEPN - Experimental evidence at protein level: Swiss-Prot protein existence level 1. Binding protein with a strong affinity to the bleomycin family of antibiotics. Binds to CL990; an antimitotic-antibiotic compound. From Klebsiella pneumoniae.
   4310..4357    +  polyA_signal   HSV TK poly(A) signal: herpes simplex virus thymidine kinase polyadenylation signal (Cole and Stacy, 1985)
   4448..4464    -  polyA_signal   bGH poly(A) signal (fragment): bovine growth hormone polyadenylation signal
   4686..5274    +  rep_origin     ori: high-copy-number ColE1/pMB1/pBR322/pUC origin of replication
   5389..5448    +  enhancer       CMV enhancer (fragment): human cytomegalovirus immediate early enhancer
