[The description below was written by a language model from this plasmid's Addgene catalogue record and pLannotate feature annotations shown in this document.]
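Description:
mCerulean3-mVenus-CASPER is a 5,448 nt mammalian expression plasmid encoding a tandem cyan–yellow fluorescent protein fusion, which the depositor describes as a cytosolic FRET indicator for live and fixed cells. The backbone is listed as unknown. However, the annotated layout (CMV enhancer/promoter, SV40 poly(A), f1 ori, dual-promoter NeoR/KanR cassette, pUC-type origin) is typical of the common kanamycin-resistant fluorescent-protein expression vectors. The high-copy ColE1/pUC origin supports propagation in E. coli. A single Tn5 aminoglycoside phosphotransferase gene provides both selections: the bacterial AmpR (bla) promoter drives it for kanamycin resistance, and the SV40 enhancer/early promoter, with an HSV TK poly(A) signal, drives it for G418 selection in mammalian cells. The f1 origin would allow single-stranded DNA production. The short ble and bGH poly(A) fragments appear to be residual or incidental matches rather than functional parts.

The payload is transcribed from the human CMV immediate early enhancer and promoter. It consists of mCerulean3, a monomeric cyan donor derived from Aequorea victoria, followed after a gap of under 60 nt by mVenus, a monomeric (A206K) yellow acceptor. The SV40 poly(A) signal terminates the unit, and the short large T antigen fragment just upstream of it is probably part of that SV40 region. The linker between the two proteins is not annotated. The "CASPER" name suggests a caspase-cleavable linker, in which cleavage would separate donor and acceptor and abolish FRET, but the record does not state this. No additional gene is inserted, and the entry is catalogued as an empty backbone. The construct is suited to use as a FRET reporter or as a linked donor–acceptor reference in cyan/yellow FRET imaging.
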