Addgene plasmid #58162: mCerulean3-mVenus-CASPER
Purpose: (Empty Backbone) Localization: Cytosolic FRET, Excitation: , Emission
Depositing lab: Michael Davidson. Depositing organization: Florida State University, Tallahassee.
Backbone
  Vector backbone: Unknown
  Vector type: Mammalian Expression
  Selectable markers: Neomycin (select with G418)
  Tag / fusion protein: mCerulean3; mVenus-CASPER
Growth in bacteria
  Bacterial resistance: Kanamycin, 50 μg/mL
  Growth temperature: 37°C
  Growth strain: DH5alpha
  Copy number: High Copy
Gene/Insert
  Gene/Insert name: None
  Tag / fusion protein: mCerulean3; mVenus-CASPER
Terms and licenses: Academic/Nonprofit Terms; Industry Terms: Not Available to Industry
Depositor comments: FRET Indicator - Live and Fixed Cells.
How to cite: mCerulean3-mVenus-CASPER was a gift from Michael Davidson (Addgene plasmid # 58162 ; http://n2t.net/addgene:58162 ; RRID:Addgene_58162)
